>Addgene plasmid #147818 | pAc5.1C-Fluc-DmHunchback_W | depositor full sequence | sequence record 290265 | Full Sequence
CTTCAAGGAATTAATTCTATATTCTAAAAACACAAATGATACTTCTAAAAAAAATCATGAATGGCATCAA
CTCTGAATCAAATCTTTGCAGATGCACCTACTTCTCATTTCCACTGTCACATCATTTTTCCAGATCTCGC
TGCCTGTTATGTGGCCCACAAACCAAGACACGTTTTATGGCCATTAAAGCTGGCTGATCGTCGCCAAACA
CCAAATACATATCAATATGTACATTCGAGAAAGAAGCGATCAAAGAAGCGTCTTCGGGCGAGTAGGAGAA
TGCGGAGGAGAAGGAGAACGAGCTGATCTAGTATCTCTCCACAATCCAATGCCAACTGACCAACTGGCCA
TATTCGGAGCAATTTGAAGCCAATTTCCATCGCCTGGCGATCGCTCCATTCTTGGCTATATGTTTTTCAC
CGTTCCCGGGGCCATTTTCAAAGACTCGTCGGTAAGATAAGATTGTGTCACTCGCTGTCTCTCTTCATTT
GTCGAAGAATGCTGAGGAATTTCGCGATGACGTCGGCGAGTATTTTGAAGAATGAGAATAATTTGTATTT
ATACGAAAATCAGTTAGTGGAATTTTCTACAAAAACATGTTATCTATAGATAATTTTGTTGCAAAATATG
TTGACTATGACAAAGATTGTATGTATATACCTTTAATGTATTCTCATTTTCTTATGTATTTATAATGGCA
ATGATGATACTGATGATATTTTAAGATGATGCCAGACCACAGGCTGATTTCTGCGTCTTTTGCCGAACGC
AGTGCATGTGCGGTTGTTGTTTTTTGGAATAGTTTCAATTTTCGGACTGTCCGCTTTGATTTCAGTTTCT
TGGCTTATTCAAAAAGCAAAGTAAAGCCAAAAAAGCGAGATGGCAATACCAAATGCGGCAAAACGGTAGT
GGAAGGAAAGGGGTGCGGGGCAGCGGAAGGAAGGGTGGGGCGGGGCGTGGCGGGGTCTGTGGCTGGGCGC
GACGTCACCGACGTTGGAGCCACTCCTTTGACCATGTGTGCGTGTGTGTATTATTCGTGTCTCGCCACTC
GCCGGTTGTTTTTTTCTTTTTATCTCGCTCTCTCTAGCGCCATCTCGTACGCATGCTCAACGCACCGCAT
GTTGCCGTGTCCTTTATGCGTCATTTTGGCTCGAAATAGGCAATTATTTAAACAAAGATTAGTCAACGAA
AACGCTAAAATAAATAAGTCTACAATATGGTTACTTATTGCCATGTGTGTGCAGCCAACGATAGCAACAA
AAGCAACAACACAGTGGCTTTCCCTCTTTCACTTTTTGTTTGCAAGCGCGTGCGAGCAAGACGGCACGAC
CGGCAAACGCAATTACGCTGACAAAGAGCAGACGAAGTTTTGGCCGAAAAACATCAAGGCGCCTGATACG
AATGCATTTGCAATAACAATTGCGATATTTAATATTGTTTATGAAGCTGTTTGACTTCAAAACACACAAA
AAAAAAAATAAAACAAATTATTTGAAAGAGAATTAGGAATCGGACAGCTTATCGTTACGGGCTAACAGCA
CACCGAGACGAAATAGCTTACCTGACGTCACAGCCTCTGGAAGAACTGCCGCCAAGCAGAGAGAGAGAGA
AAAAGAGGGAGAGCAGCTTAGACCGCATGTGCTTGTGTGTGAGGCGTCTCTCTCTTCGTCTCCTGTTTGC
GCAAACGCATAGACTGCACTGAGAAAATCGATTACCTATTTTTTATGAATGAATATTTGCACTATTACTA
TTCAAAACTATTAAGATAGCAATCACATTCAATAGCCAAATACTATACCACCTGAGCGATGCAACGAAAT
GATCAATTTGAGCAAAAATGCTGCATATTTAGGACGGCATCATTATAGAAATGCTTCTTGCTGTGTACTT
TTCTCTCGTCTGGCAGCTGTTTCGCCGTTATTGTTAAAACCGGCTTAAGTTAGGTGTGTTTTCTACGACT
AGTGATGCCCCTACTAGAAGATGTGTGTTGCACAAATGTCCCTGAATAACCAATTTGAAGTGCAGATAGC
AGTAAACGTAAGCTAATATGAATATTATTTAACTGTAATGTTTTAATATCGCTGGACATTACTAATAAAC
CCACTATAAACACATGTACATATGTATGTTTTGGCATACAATGAGTAGTTGGGGAAAAAATGTGTAAAAG
CACCGTGACCATCACAGCATAAAGATAACCAGCTGAAGTATCGAATATGAGTAACCCCCAAATTGAATCA
CATGCCGCAACTGATAGGACCCATGGAAGTACACTCTTCATGGCGATATACAAGACACACACAAGCACGA
ACACCCAGTTGCGGAGGAAATTCTCCGTAAATGAAAACCCAATCGGCGAACAATTCATACCCATATATGG
TAAAAGTTTTGAACGCGACTTGAGAGCGGAGAGCATTGCGGCTGATAAGGTTTTAGCGCTAAGCGGGCTT
TATAAAACGGGCTGCGGGACCAGTTTTCATATCACTACCGTTTGAGTTCTTGTGCTGTGTGGATACTCCT
CCCGACACAAAGCCGCTCCATCAGCCAGCAGTCGTCTAATCCAGAGACCCCGGATCGGGGTACCAACATG
GCCGAAGACGCCAAAAACATAAAGAAAGGCCCGGCACCATTCTATCCACTAGAGGATGGAACCGCTGGAG
AGCAACTGCATAAGGCTATGAAGAGATACGCCCTGGTTCCTGGAACAATTGCTTTTACAGATGCACATAT
CGAGGTGAACATCACGTACGCGGAATACTTCGAAATGTCCGTTCGGTTGGCAGAAGCTATGAAACGATAT
GGGCTGAATACAAATCACAGAATCGTCGTATGCAGTGAAAACTCTCTTCAATTCTTTATGCCGGTGTTGG
GCGCGTTATTTATCGGAGTTGCAGTTGCGCCCGCGAACGACATTTATAATGAACGTGAATTGCTCAACAG
TATGAACATTTCGCAGCCTACCGTAGTGTTTGTTTCCAAAAAGGGGTTGCAAAAAATTTTGAACGTGCAA
AAAAAATTACCAATAATCCAGAAAATTATTATCATGGATTCTAAAACGGATTACCAGGGATTTCAGTCGA
TGTACACGTTCGTCACATCTCATCTACCTCCCGGTTTTAATGAATACGATTTTGTACCAGAGTCCTTTGA
TCGTGACAAAACAATTGCACTGATAATGAACTCCTCTGGATCTACTGGGTTACCTAAGGGTGTGGCCCTT
CCGCATAGAACTGCCTGCGTCAGATTCTCGCATGCCAGAGATCCTATTTTTGGCAATCAAATCATTCCGG
ATACTGCGATTTTAAGTGTTGTTCCATTCCATCACGGTTTTGGAATGTTTACTACACTCGGATATTTGAT
ATGTGGATTTCGAGTCGTCTTAATGTATAGATTTGAAGAAGAGCTGTTTTTACGATCCCTTCAGGATTAC
AAAATTCAAAGTGCGTTGCTAGTACCAACCCTATTTTCATTCTTCGCCAAAAGCACTCTGATTGACAAAT
ACGATTTATCTAATTTACACGAAATTGCTTCTGGGGGCGCACCTCTTTCGAAAGAAGTCGGGGAAGCGGT
TGCAAAACGCTTCCATCTTCCAGGGATACGACAAGGATATGGGCTCACTGAGACTACATCAGCTATTCTG
ATTACACCCGAGGGGGATGATAAACCGGGCGCGGTCGGTAAAGTTGTTCCATTTTTTGAAGCGAAGGTTG
TGGATCTGGATACCGGGAAAACGCTGGGCGTTAATCAGAGAGGCGAATTATGTGTCAGAGGACCTATGAT
TATGTCCGGTTATGTAAACAATCCGGAAGCGACCAACGCCTTGATTGACAAGGATGGATGGCTACATTCT
GGAGACATAGCTTACTGGGACGAAGACGAACACTTCTTCATAGTTGACCGCTTGAAGTCTTTAATTAAAT
ACAAAGGGTATCAGGTGGCCCCCGCTGAATTGGAATCGATATTGTTACAACACCCCAACATCTTCGACGC
GGGCGTGGCAGGTCTTCCCGACGATGACGCCGGTGAACTTCCCGCCGCCGTTGTTGTTTTGGAGCACGGA
AAGACGATGACGGAAAAAGAGATCGTGGATTACGTCGCCAGTCAAGTAACAACCGCGAAAAAGTTGCGCG
GAGGAGTTGTGTTTGTGGACGAAGTACCGAAAGGTCTTACCGGAAAACTCGACGCAAGAAAAATCAGAGA
GATCCTCATAAAGGCCAAGAAGGGCGGAAAGTCCAAATTGTAAGAATTCGCTAGCGTTCCCCATCACCAT
CACCTTGTTATTATTATTTATCACTATTATCATATAATCGTTGTCCAGAATTGTATATATTCGTAGCATA
AGTTTTCCAAACATTATTTTGTTGTCGAAAATTGTACATAAGCCAATTAAGCCGCTAATTCTAGACCTAA
GTTTATCTAACTATCCTAACTGTATTGAACTGTAGCCACCTTTCAATCTGTCTCCTATACACTCTTGTAT
TTTCGAAATCGACTAAAAACCCTGAAAACGGTTTAAAAACTATCATAAATGCATGGAGAAACATAAGCCT
AAGTTAAATCTAATTTGTAAGTTGAGTCAAGCGAAACAACCGAACAATACCAACAGTCCAAAGTCAAATT
AATAAAATATAGTTTATAACATATACATAATGAGTATGTTTTCTAAAATAATTAATTAGTCTTATTTAAC
CTAACATATTCGTATATGCGCATAACACTCAGTTCTTTCTCTGATATTATTCTCTCAGTATTTTGTTAGT
TGAAAGCGAATTCGAATCGAACGAAATCAAATCATCCAATTATTCAATATACTCGAGGTCACCCATTCGA
AGGTAAGCCTATCCCTAACCCTCTCCTCGGTCTCGATTCTACGCGTACCGGTCATCATCACCATCACCAT
TGAGTTTAAACCCGCTGATCAGCCTCGACTGTGCCTTCTAAGGCCTGAGCTCGCTGATCAGCCTCGATCG
AGGATCCAGACATGATAAGATACATTGATGAGTTTGGACAAACCACAACTAGAATGCAGTGAAAAAAATG
CTTTATTTGTGAAATTTGTGATGCTATTGCTTTATTTGTAACCATTATAAGCTGCAATAAACAAGTTAAC
AACAACAATTGCATTCATTTTATGTTTCAGGTTCAGGGGGAGGTGTGGGAGGTTTTTTAAAGCAAGTAAA
ACCTCTACAAATGTGGTATGGCTGATTATGATCAGTCGACCGATGCCCTTGAGAGCCTTCAACCCAGTCA
GCTCCTTCCGGTGGGCGCGGGGCATGACTATCGTCGCCGCACTTATGACTGTCTTCTTTATCATGCAACT
CGTAGGACAGGTGCCGGCAGCGCTCTGGGTCATTTTCGGCGAGGACCGCTTTCGCTGGAGCGCGACGATG
ATCGGCCTGTCGCTTGCGGTATTCGGAATCTTGCACGCCCTCGCTCAAGCCTTCGTCACTGGTCCCGCCA
CCAAACGTTTCGGCGAGAAGCAGGCCATTATCGCCGGCATGGCGGCCGACGCGCTGGGCTACGTCTTGCT
GGCGTTCGCGACGCGAGGCTGGATGGCCTTCCCCATTATGATTCTTCTCGCTTCCGGCGGCATCGGGATG
CCCGCGTTGCAGGCCATGCTGTCCAGGCAGGTAGATGACGACCATCAGGGACAGCTTCAAGGATCGCTCG
CGGCTCTTACCAGCCAGCAAAAGGCCAGGAACCGTAAAAAGGCCGCGTTGCTGGCGTTTTTCCATAGGCT
CCGCCCCCCTGACGAGCATCACAAAAATCGACGCTCAAGTCAGAGGTGGCGAAACCCGACAGGACTATAA
AGATACCAGGCGTTTCCCCCTGGAAGCTCCCTCGTGCGCTCTCCTGTTCCGACCCTGCCGCTTACCGGAT
ACCTGTCCGCCTTTCTCCCTTCGGGAAGCGTGGCGCTTTCTCAATGCTCACGCTGTAGGTATCTCAGTTC
GGTGTAGGTCGTTCGCTCCAAGCTGGGCTGTGTGCACGAACCCCCCGTTCAGCCCGACCGCTGCGCCTTA
TCCGGTAACTATCGTCTTGAGTCCAACCCGGTAAGACACGACTTATCGCCACTGGCAGCAGCCACTGGTA
ACAGGATTAGCAGAGCGAGGTATGTAGGCGGTGCTACAGAGTTCTTGAAGTGGTGGCCTAACTACGGCTA
CACTAGAAGGACAGTATTTGGTATCTGCGCTCTGCTGAAGCCAGTTACCTTCGGAAAAAGAGTTGGTAGC
TCTTGATCCGGCAAACAAACCACCGCTGGTAGCGGTGGTTTTTTTGTTTGCAAGCAGCAGATTACGCGCA
GAAAAAAAGGATCTCAAGAAGATCCTTTGATCTTTTCTACGGGGTCTGACGCTCAGTGGAACGAAAACTC
ACGTTAAGGGATTTTGGTCATGAGATTATCAAAAAGGATCTTCACCTAGATCCTTTTAAATTAAAAATGA
AGTTTTAAATCAATCTAAAGTATATATGAGTAAACTTGGTCTGACAGTTACCAATGCTTAATCAGTGAGG
CACCTATCTCAGCGATCTGTCTATTTCGTTCATCCATAGTTGCCTGACTCCCCGTCGTGTAGATAACTAC
GATACGGGAGGGCTTACCATCTGGCCCCAGTGCTGCAATGATACCGCGAGACCCACGCTCACCGGCTCCA
GATTTATCAGCAATAAACCAGCCAGCCGGAAGGGCCGAGCGCAGAAGTGGTCCTGCAACTTTATCCGCCT
CCATCCAGTCTATTAATTGTTGCCGGGAAGCTAGAGTAAGTAGTTCGCCAGTTAATAGTTTGCGCAACGT
TGTTGCCATTGCTGCAGGCATCGTGGTGTCACGCTCGTCGTTTGGTATGGCTTCATTCAGCTCCGGTTCC
CAACGATCAAGGCGAGTTACATGATCCCCCATGTTGTGCAAAAAAGCGGTTAGCTCCTTCGGTCCTCCGA
TCGTTGTCAGAAGTAAGTTGGCCGCAGTGTTATCACTCATGGTTATGGCAGCACTGCATAATTCTCTTAC
TGTCATGCCATCCGTAAGATGCTTTTCTGTGACTGGTGAGTACTCAACCAAGTCATTCTGAGAATAGTGT
ATGCGGCGACCGAGTTGCTCTTGCCCGGCGTCAACACGGGATAATACCGCGCCACATAGCAGAACTTTAA
AAGTGCTCATCATTGGAAAACGTTCTTCGGGGCGAAAACTCTCAAGGATCTTACCGCTGTTGAGATCCAG
TTCGATGTAACCCACTCGTGCACCCAACTGATCTTCAGCATCTTTTACTTTCACCAGCGTTTCTGGGTGA
GCAAAAACAGGAAGGCAAAATGCCGCAAAAAAGGGAATAAGGGCGACACGGAAATGTTGAATACTCATAC
TCTTCCTTTTTCAATATTATTGAAGCATTTATCAGGGTTATTGTCTCATGAGCGGATACATATTTGAATG
TATTTAGAAAAATAAACAAATAGGGGTTCCGCGCACATTTCCCCGAAAAGTGCCACCTGACGTCTAAGAA
ACCATTATTATCATGACATTAACCTATAAAAATAGGCGTATCACGAGCCCTTTCGT
Features (pLannotate 1.2.2; 9 found; start..end, strand, type, name):
     56..2568    +  promoter       Ac5 promoter: Drosophila melanogaster actin 5C promoter
   2594..4243    +  CDS            luciferase: firefly luciferase; luc
   4832..4873    +  CDS            V5 tag: epitope tag from simian virus 5
   4973..5107    -  polyA_signal   SV40 poly(A) signal: SV40 polyadenylation signal
   5130..5214    -  CDS            large T antigen (fragment): large T antigen from SV40 (simian virus 40)
   5215..5685    +  CDS            TcR (fragment): tetracycline efflux protein; tet; confers resistance to tetracycline
   5729..6317    -  rep_origin     ori: high-copy-number ColE1/pMB1/pBR322/pUC origin of replication
   6488..7348    -  CDS            AmpR: β-lactamase; bla; confers resistance to ampicillin, carbenicillin, and related antibiotics
   7349..7453    -  promoter       AmpR promoter: bla
