[The description below was written by a language model from this plasmid's Addgene catalogue record and pLannotate feature annotations shown in this document.]
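Description:
pAc5.1C-Fluc-DmHunchback_W is a 7,546-nt insect expression plasmid for Drosophila cell culture. The catalogue lists the backbone as unknown, although the name and annotated parts point to a pAc5.1-type vector. It is propagated in E. coli through a ColE1/pUC-family origin and selected with ampicillin via the β-lactamase gene and its native bla promoter. The origin is annotated as a high-copy type, whereas the catalogue entry records the plasmid as low copy. A partial tetracycline-resistance fragment and a short SV40 large T antigen fragment are also annotated; these appear to be non-functional backbone remnants.

The expression cassette is driven by the Drosophila melanogaster actin 5C promoter, a strong constitutive promoter in fly cells, placed directly upstream of the firefly luciferase coding sequence. The recorded insert is the 3′ UTR of the D. melanogaster hunchback (hb) mRNA. It is not annotated as a feature, but the roughly 590-nt unannotated interval between the end of luciferase and the vector's V5 tag sequence is the likely position for it. The V5 element lies downstream of the reporter's coding sequence, so it is probably untranslated vector sequence rather than a functional tag. An SV40 polyadenylation signal follows, annotated on the reverse strand.

This arrangement yields a luciferase reporter mRNA carrying the hunchback 3′ UTR, so reporter output reflects post-transcriptional regulation acting through that UTR. The associated study concerns recruitment of the CCR4-NOT deadenylase complex by Drosophila and vertebrate Nanos, which fits use as a reporter for Nanos-dependent repression or mRNA decay. The meaning of the "_W" suffix is not stated in the record.
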