Addgene plasmid #147818: pAc5.1C-Fluc-DmHunchback_W
Purpose: Insect Expression of DmHunchback-3UTR
Depositing lab: Elisa Izaurralde. Depositing organization: Max Planck Institute for Developmental Biology. Publication: Distinct modes of recruitment of the CCR4-NOT complex by Drosophila and vertebrate Nanos. Raisch T, Bhandari D, Sabath K, Helms S, Valkov E, Weichenrieder O, Izaurralde E. EMBO J. 2016 May 2;35(9):974-90. doi: 10.15252/embj.201593634. Epub 2016 Mar 11. PubMed 26968986.
Backbone
  Vector backbone: Unknown
  Vector type: Insect Expression
Growth in bacteria
  Bacterial resistance: Ampicillin, 100 μg/mL
  Growth temperature: 37°C
  Growth strain: DH5alpha
  Copy number: Low Copy
Gene/Insert
  Gene/Insert name: DmHunchback-3UTR
  Species: D. melanogaster (fly)
  Entrez Gene: hb (a.k.a. Dmel_CG9786, CG9786, Dm-Hb, Dm-hb, Dmel\CG9786, HB, Hb, Hunchback, R-pbx, Rg-bx, Rg-pbx, hbHLH, l(3)85Ah)
  Cloning method: Unknown
Terms and licenses: Academic/Nonprofit Terms; Industry Terms: Not Available to Industry
Depositor comments: Plasmids from this collection were made available to the research community and donated after the lab closed. Please note that the sequence provided by the depositing laboratory may be theoretical/predicted or based on Sanger sequencing results. There may be discrepancies between sequencing results obtained by Addgene and the depositor sequence. If an Addgene verified sequence is not available, please contact before placing your order to request that our lab fully sequence the plasmid.
How to cite: pAc5.1C-Fluc-DmHunchback_W was a gift from Elisa Izaurralde (Addgene plasmid # 147818 ; http://n2t.net/addgene:147818 ; RRID:Addgene_147818)
